LOCUS       Exported 5459 bp ds-DNA circular SYN 16-JUN-2017
DEFINITION  GFP expression in forebrain GABA-ergic interneurons under the
            control of the mDlx enhancer element.
ACCESSION   .
VERSION     .
KEYWORDS    pAAV-mDlx-GFP-Fishell-1
SOURCE      synthetic DNA construct
  ORGANISM  synthetic DNA construct
REFERENCE   1 (bases 1 to 5459)
  AUTHORS   Dimidschstein J, Chen Q, Tremblay R, Rogers SL, Saldi GA, Guo L, Xu
            Q, Liu R, Lu C, Chu J, Avery MC, Rashid MS, Baek M, Jacob AL, Smith
            GB, Wilson DE, Kosche G, Kruglikov I, Rusielewicz T, Kotak VC,
            Mowery TM, Anderson SA, Callaway EM, Dasen JS, Fitzpatrick D,
            Fossati V, Long MA, Noggle S, Reynolds JH, Sanes DH, Rudy B, Feng G,
            Fishell G
  TITLE     A viral strategy for targeting and manipulating interneurons across
            vertebrate species.
  JOURNAL   Nat Neurosci. 2016 Oct 31. doi: 10.1038/nn.4430.
  PUBMED    27798629
REFERENCE   2 (bases 1 to 5459)
  AUTHORS   .
  TITLE     Direct Submission
  JOURNAL   Exported Friday, Jun 16, 2017 from SnapGene Console 4.0.0a8
            http://www.snapgene.com
FEATURES             Location/Qualifiers
     source          1..7633
                     /dnas_title="pAAV-mDlx-PSD95.FingR-CamPARI
                     2.0-W391-V398-CCR5TC- 2A-Cerulean-Fishell1"
                     /organism="synthetic DNA construct"
                     /mol_type="other DNA"
     repeat_region   1..141
                     /label=AAV2 ITR
                     /note="inverted terminal repeat of adeno-associated virus
                     serotype 2"
     repeat_region   12..141
                     /label=AAV2 ITR
     primer_bind     complement(23..34)
                     /label=L4440
                     /note="L4440 vector, forward primer"
     primer_bind     84..95
                     /label=L4440
                     /note="L4440 vector, forward primer"
     intron          860..992
                     /label=chimeric intron
                     /note="chimera between introns from human beta-globin and
                     immunoglobulin heavy chain genes"
     primer_bind     975..994
                     /label=pMT2-F
                     /note="Synthetic intron, forward primer"
     misc_feature    3979..4567
                     /label=WPRE
                     /note="woodchuck hepatitis virus posttranscriptional
                     regulatory element"
     primer_bind     complement(4032..4052)
                     /label=WPRE-R
                     /note="WPRE, reverse primer"
     CDS             complement(4450..4461)
                     /dnas_title="Factor Xa recognition and cleavage site"
                     /codon_start=1
                     /product="Factor Xa recognition and cleavage site"
                     /label=Factor Xa site
                     /translation="IEGR"
     polyA_signal    4736..4817
                     /label=SV40 poly(A) signal
                     /note="SV40 polyadenylation signal"
     primer_bind     complement(4773..4792)
                     /label=SV40pA-R
                     /note="SV40 polyA, reverse primer"
     primer_bind     4827..4846
                     /label=EBV-rev
                     /note="SV40 polyA terminator, reverse primer"
     repeat_region   4896..5036
                     /label=AAV2 ITR
                     /note="inverted terminal repeat of adeno-associated virus
                     serotype 2"
     repeat_region   4896..5025
                     /label=AAV2 ITR
     primer_bind     complement(4942..4953)
                     /label=L4440
                     /note="L4440 vector, forward primer"
     primer_bind     5003..5014
                     /label=L4440
                     /note="L4440 vector, forward primer"
     rep_origin      5111..5566
                     /direction=RIGHT
                     /label=f1 ori
                     /note="f1 bacteriophage origin of replication; arrow
                     indicates direction of (+) strand synthesis"
     primer_bind     complement(5198..5217)
                     /label=F1ori-R
                     /note="F1 origin, reverse primer"
     primer_bind     5408..5429
                     /label=F1ori-F
                     /note="F1 origin, forward primer"
     primer_bind     complement(5583..5602)
                     /label=pRS-marker
                     /note="pRS vectors, use to sequence yeast selectable
                     marker"
     primer_bind     5702..5724
                     /label=pGEX 3'
                     /note="pGEX vectors, reverse primer"
     primer_bind     complement(5762..5780)
                     /label=pBRforEco
                     /note="pBR322 vectors, upsteam of EcoRI site, forward
                     primer"
     promoter        5848..5952
                     /dnas_title="bla"
                     /gene="bla"
                     /label=AmpR promoter
     CDS             5953..6813
                     /dnas_title="bla"
                     /codon_start=1
                     /gene="bla"
                     /product="beta-lactamase"
                     /label=AmpR
                     /note="confers resistance to ampicillin, carbenicillin, and
                     related antibiotics"
                     /translation="MSIQHFRVALIPFFAAFCLPVFAHPETLVKVKDAEDQLGARVGYI
                     ELDLNSGKILESFRPEERFPMMSTFKVLLCGAVLSRIDAGQEQLGRRIHYSQNDLVEYS
                     PVTEKHLTDGMTVRELCSAAITMSDNTAANLLLTTIGGPKELTAFLHNMGDHVTRLDRW
                     EPELNEAIPNDERDTTMPVAMATTLRKLLTGELLTLASRQQLIDWMEADKVAGPLLRSA
                     LPAGWFIADKSGAGERGSRGIIAALGPDGKPSRIVVIYTTGSQATMDERNRQIAEIGAS
                     LIKHW"
     primer_bind     complement(6171..6190)
                     /label=Amp-R
                     /note="Ampicillin resistance gene, reverse primer"
     rep_origin      6984..7572
                     /direction=RIGHT
                     /label=ori
                     /note="high-copy-number ColE1/pMB1/pBR322/pUC origin of
                     replication"
     primer_bind     7473..7492
                     /label=pBR322ori-F
                     /note="pBR322 origin, forward primer"
     PCR_primer      complement(678..699)
                     /dnas_title="CTTCCTACTGTGAAACTTTGGG"
                     /label=mDlx enhancer rev primer
                     /primer="CTTCCTACTGTGAAACTTTGGG"
                     /current=0
     PCR_primer      170..191
                     /dnas_title="TATACACTCACAGTGGTTTGGC"
                     /label=mDlx enhancer forw primer
                     /primer="TATACACTCACAGTGGTTTGGC"
                     /current=1
     enhancer        170..699
                     /note="mDlx"
     misc_feature    1034..3124
                     /dnas_title="ORF"
                     /vntifkey="21"
                     /label=ORF
     misc_feature    1034..3124
                     /dnas_title="PSD95.FingR-CamPARI-CCR5TC"
                     /vntifkey="21"
                     /label=PSD95.FingR-CamPARI-CCR5TC
     misc_feature    1304..1327
                     /dnas_title="FLAG"
                     /vntifkey="21"
                     /label=FLAG
     misc_feature    1349..2567
                     /dnas_title="CamPARI"
                     /vntifkey="21"
                     /label=CamPARI
     misc_feature    1796..1840
                     /dnas_title="mEos Cterm"
                     /vntifkey="21"
                     /label=mEos Cterm
     misc_feature    1772..1774
                     /dnas_title="Q142V"
                     /vntifkey="21"
                     /label=Q142V
     misc_feature    1997..1999
                     /dnas_title="L217I"
                     /vntifkey="21"
                     /label=L217I
     misc_feature    1952..1954
                     /dnas_title="C202T"
                     /vntifkey="21"
                     /label=C202T
     misc_feature    1940..1942
                     /dnas_title="F198Y"
                     /vntifkey="21"
                     /label=F198Y
     intron          2048..2065
                     /dnas_title="Intron_1"
                     /vntifkey="15"
                     /label=Intron_1
     CDS             2066..2497
                     /dnas_title="CDS_4"
                     /vntifkey="4"
                     /label=CDS_4
     misc_feature    2252..2260
                     /dnas_title="Misc_Feature_12"
                     /vntifkey="21"
                     /label=Misc_Feature_12
     misc_feature    2498..2503
                     /dnas_title="Misc_Feature_14"
                     /vntifkey="21"
                     /label=Misc_Feature_14
     misc_feature    2519..2521
                     /dnas_title="W391"
                     /vntifkey="21"
                     /label=W391
     misc_feature    2381..2383
                     /dnas_title="N345S"
                     /vntifkey="21"
                     /label=N345S
     misc_feature    2540..2542
                     /dnas_title="V398"
                     /vntifkey="21"
                     /label=V398
     PCR_primer      2472..2494
                     /note="CamPARI-2c"
     misc_feature    2600..2952
                     /dnas_title="CCR5 Left handed ZF"
                     /vntifkey="21"
                     /label=CCR5 Left handed ZF
     PCR_primer      2943..2963
                     /note="FingR-1c"
     misc_feature    3140..3199
                     /dnas_title="2A"
                     /vntifkey="21"
                     /label=2A
     PCR_primer      complement(3323..3344)
                     /note="Cerulean-CFP-1nc"
                     /note=""
     misc_feature    3215..3934
                     /dnas_title="Cerulean CFP"
                     /vntifkey="21"
                     /label=Cerulean CFP
     PCR_primer      631..652
                     /note="mDlx-1c"
     PCR_primer      complement(4072..4093)
                     /note="WPRE-2nc"
                     /note=""
     PCR_primer      847..868
                     /note="mDlx-2c"
ORIGIN
        1 cctgcaggca gctgcgcgct cgctcgctca ctgaggccgc ccgggcaaag cccgggcgtc
       61 gggcgacctt tggtcgcccg gcctcagtga gcgagcgagc gcgcagagag ggagtggcca
      121 actccatcac taggggttcc tgcggccgca cgcgtttaat taagaattct atacactcac
      181 agtggtttgg catatatttg gtgaaatttt ttaaggaaaa attagtgttg gtttcgatat
      241 atggtagctt tttctctaac ataatttgaa taattcagca aagccctact accagctgta
      301 cttctgcagc ctcttccatt ctttccagca ttataatttt ggttaatttt caattttagg
      361 tcctacgtct ctgcaatttg tgtatgaata acagaataat ttccctcttt tgtttcgcct
      421 ttcctgttcc tgaatctaaa taaagatggc tttttagtat taaaagtgga agaaaattac
      481 aggtaattat ctttgacggt aaaaacgctg taatcagcgg gctacatgaa aaattactct
      541 aattatggct gcatttaaga gaatggaaaa aaaccttctt gtggataaaa accttaaatt
      601 gtccccaatg tctgcttcaa attggatggc actgcagctg gaggctttgt tcagaattga
      661 tcctggggag ctacgaaccc aaagtttcac agtaggaagc ttgatatcga attcctgcag
      721 cccgggctgg gcataaaagt cagggcagag ccatctattg cttacatttg cttctagcct
      781 gcaggtcgag gagcgcagcc ttccagaagc agagcgcggc gccttaagct gcagaagttg
      841 gtcgtgaggc actgggcagg taagtatcaa ggttacaaga caggtttaag gagaccaata
      901 gaaactgggc ttgtcgagac agagaagact cttgcgtttc tgataggcac ctattggtct
      961 tactgacatc cactttgcct ttctctccac aggtgtccac tcccagttca attacagctc
     1021 ttaagaaact agcatgctcg aagtcaagga agcatcacca acaagcatcc agatcagctg
     1081 ggtgctccac ttgcgccacg ttcgctacta ccgcatcacc tacggtgaaa ctggtggcaa
     1141 tagccctgtc caggaattca ccgtgcctgg cagcaagtcc actgctacca tcagcggcct
     1201 gaaacctggt gtcgactata ccatcacggt gtacgccgtc acgatcttca gcgcctaccg
     1261 ctccgcctgg ccgccgatct ccatcaacta ccgcaccgga accgattaca aggatgacga
     1321 cgataagggt agcggctcca gtagatctga ccaactgact gaagagcaga tcgcagaatt
     1381 taaagaggct ttctccctat ttgacaagga cggggatggg acaataacaa ccaaggagct
     1441 ggggacggtg atgcggtctc tggggcagaa ccccacagaa gcagagctgc aggacatgat
     1501 caatgaagta gatgccgacg gtgacggcac aatcgacttc cctgagttcc tgacaatgat
     1561 ggcaagaaaa atgaaagaca cagacagtga agaagaaatt agagaagcgt tccgtgtgtt
     1621 tgataaggat ggcaatggct acatcagtgc agcagagctt cgccacgtga tgacaaacct
     1681 tggagagaag ttaacagatg aagaggttga tgaaatgatc agggaagcag acatcgatgg
     1741 ggatggtcag gtaaactacg aagagtttgt agtgatgatg acagcgaagc tcgagtgcga
     1801 gaaaatctat gtgcgtgatg gagtgctgac gggtgatatt catatgatct tgttgcttga
     1861 aggaaatgcc cattaccgat gtgacttcag aactacttac aaagctaagg agaagggtgt
     1921 caagttacca ggcgtgcact atgtggacca caccattgag attttaagcc atgacaaaga
     1981 ttacaacaag gttaagatct atgagtatgc tgttgctcat tctggattgc ctgacaatgc
     2041 cagacgaggc ggtaccggcg gatccatggt gagtgcgatt aagccagaca tgaagatcaa
     2101 actgcgtatg gaaggcaacg taaacgggca ccactttgtg atcgacggag atggtacagg
     2161 caagccttat gagggaaaac agaccatgga tcttgaagtc aaagagggcg gacctctgcc
     2221 ttttgccttt gatatcctga ccactgcatt ccattacggc aacagggtat tcgtgaaata
     2281 tccagacaac atacaagact attttaagca gtcgtttcct aaggggtatt cgtgggaacg
     2341 aagcatgact ttcgaagacg ggggcatttg ctatgccaga agcgacataa caatggaagg
     2401 ggacactttc tataataaag ttcgatttta tggtaccaac tttcccgcca atggtccagt
     2461 tatgcagaag aagacgctga aatggatgcc gagctggacg cgttcatcac gtcgtaagtg
     2521 gaataagaca ggtcacgcag tcagagctat aggtcggctg gagctcggag ctggcgctgg
     2581 agcgggtgca ggggctggct ctagattcca gtgccggatc tgcatgcgga acttcagcga
     2641 ccggtccaac ctgagcaggc acatcagaac ccacaccgga gaaaagccct tcgcctgcga
     2701 catttgcggc cggaagttcg ccatcagcag caacctgaac agccacacca agatccacac
     2761 tggcagccag aaacctttcc agtgcagaat ttgtatgaga aactttagca gaagcgacaa
     2821 cctggccaga cacatccgga cacatactgg tgaaaaacct tttgcctgtg atatctgtgg
     2881 cagaaagttt gccacctccg gcaatctgac ccggcacaca aagattcacc tgcggggcag
     2941 ccagctatcg attgtcgacg ctcctgaaca acgtgaaggt gcttctcaag tttctgtttc
     3001 tgttactttt gaagatgttg ctgttctttt tactcgtgat gaatggaaaa aacttgatct
     3061 ttctcaacgt tctctttatc gtgaagttat gcttgaaaat tattctaatc ttgcttctat
     3121 ggctTAcgta cccgcggccg agggcagagg aagtcttcta acatgcggtg acgtggagga
     3181 gaatcccggc cctgcaccgg gatccgatat ccccatggtg agcaagggcg aggagctgtt
     3241 caccggggtg gtgcccatcc tggtcgagct ggacggcgac gtaaacggcc acaagttcag
     3301 cgtgtccggc gagggcgagg gcgatgccac ctacggcaag ctgaccctga agttcatctg
     3361 caccaccggc aagctgcccg tgccctggcc caccctcgtg accaccctga cctggggcgt
     3421 gcagtgcttc gcccgctacc ccgaccacat gaagcagcac gacttcttca agtccgccat
     3481 gcccgaaggc tacgtccagg agcgcaccat cttcttcaag gacgacggca actacaagac
     3541 ccgcgccgag gtgaagttcg agggcgacac cctggtgaac cgcatcgagc tgaagggcat
     3601 cgacttcaag gaggacggca acatcctggg gcacaagctg gagtacaacg ccatcagcga
     3661 caacgtctat atcaccgccg acaagcagaa gaacggcatc aaggccaact tcaagatccg
     3721 ccacaacatc gaggacggca gcgtgcagct cgccgaccac taccagcaga acacccccat
     3781 cggcgacggc cccgtgctgc tgcccgacaa ccactacctg agcacccagt ccaagctgag
     3841 caaagacccc aacgagaagc gcaatcacat ggtcctgctg gagttcgtga ccgccgccgg
     3901 gatcactctc ggcatggacg agctgtacaa gtaaaggcgc gccacccctg cagggaattc
     3961 gatatcaagc ttatcgataa tcaacctctg gattacaaaa tttgtgaaag attgactggt
     4021 attcttaact atgttgctcc ttttacgcta tgtggatacg ctgctttaat gcctttgtat
     4081 catgctattg cttcccgtat ggctttcatt ttctcctcct tgtataaatc ctggttgctg
     4141 tctctttatg aggagttgtg gcccgttgtc aggcaacgtg gcgtggtgtg cactgtgttt
     4201 gctgacgcaa cccccactgg ttggggcatt gccaccacct gtcagctcct ttccgggact
     4261 ttcgctttcc ccctccctat tgccacggcg gaactcatcg ccgcctgcct tgcccgctgc
     4321 tggacagggg ctcggctgtt gggcactgac aattccgtgg tgttgtcggg gaaatcatcg
     4381 tcctttcctt ggctgctcgc ctatgttgcc acctggattc tgcgcgggac gtccttctgc
     4441 tacgtccctt cggccctcaa tccagcggac cttccttccc gcggcctgct gccggctctg
     4501 cggcctcttc cgcgtcttcg ccttcgccct cagacgagtc ggatctccct ttgggccgcc
     4561 tccccgcatc gataccgagc gctgctcgag agatctgtga tagcggccat caagctggcc
     4621 gcgactctag atcataatca gccataccac atttgtagag gttttacttg ctttaaaaaa
     4681 cctcccacac ctccccctga acctgaaaca taaaatgaat gcaattgttg ttgttaactt
     4741 gtttattgca gcttataatg gttacaaata aagcaatagc atcacaaatt tcacaaataa
     4801 agcatttttt tcactgcatt ctagttgtgg tttgtccaaa ctcatcaatg tatcagctta
     4861 tcgataccgc atgcacgtgc ggaccgagcg gccgcaggaa cccctagtga tggagttggc
     4921 cactccctct ctgcgcgctc gctcgctcac tgaggccggg cgaccaaagg tcgcccgacg
     4981 cccgggcttt gcccgggcgg cctcagtgag cgagcgagcg cgcagctgcc tgcaggggcg
     5041 cctgatgcgg tattttctcc ttacgcatct gtgcggtatt tcacaccgca tannnnnnnn
     5101 nnnnnnnnnn nnnnnnnnnn nnnnnnnnnn nnnnnnnnnn nnnnnnnnnn nnnnnnnnnn
     5161 nnnnnnnnnn nnnnnnnnnn nnnnnnnnnn nnnnnnnnnn nnnnnnnnnn nnnnnnnnnn
     5221 nnnnnnnnnn nnnncnnnnn nnnnnnnnnn nnnnnnnnnn nnnnnnnnnn nnnnnnnnnn
     5281 nnnnnnnnnn nnnnnnnnnn nnnnnnnnnn nnnnnnnnnn nnnnnnnnnn nnnnnnnnnn
     5341 nnnnnnnnnn nnnnnnnnnn nnnnnnnnnn nnnnnncctt tgacgttgga gtccacgttc
     5401 tttaatagtg gactcttgtt ccaaactgga acaacactca accctatctc gggctattct
     5461 tttgatttat aagggatttt gccgatttcg gcctattggt taaaaaatga gctgatttaa
     5521 caaaaattta acgcgaattt taacaaaata ttaacgttta caattttatg gtgcactctc
     5581 agtacaatct gctctgatgc cgcatagtta agccagcccc gacacccgcc aacacccgct
     5641 gacgcgccct gacgggcttg tctgctcccg gcatccgctt acagacaagc tgtgaccgtc
     5701 tccgggagct gcatgtgtca gaggttttca ccgtcatcac cgaaacgcgc gagacgaaag
     5761 ggcctcgtga tacgcctatt tttataggtt aatgtcatga taataatggt ttcttagacg
     5821 tcaggtggca cttttcgggg aaatgtgcgc ggaaccccta tttgtttatt tttctaaata
     5881 cattcaaata tgtatccgct catgagacaa taaccctgat aaatgcttca ataatattga
     5941 aaaaggaaga gtatgagtat tcaacatttc cgtgtcgccc ttattccctt ttttgcggca
     6001 ttttgccttc ctgtttttgc tcacccagaa acgctggtga aagtaaaaga tgctgaagat
     6061 cagttgggtg cacgagtggg ttacatcgaa ctggatctca acagcggtaa gatccttgag
     6121 agttttcgcc ccgaagaacg ttttccaatg atgagcactt ttaaagttct gctatgtggc
     6181 gcggtattat cccgtattga cgccgggcaa gagcaactcg gtcgccgcat acactattct
     6241 cagaatgact tggttgagta ctcaccagtc acagaaaagc atcttacgga tggcatgaca
     6301 gtaagagaat tatgcagtgc tgccataacc atgagtgata acactgcggc caacttactt
     6361 ctgacaacga tcggaggacc gaaggagcta accgcttttt tgcacaacat gggggatcat
     6421 gtaactcgcc ttgatcgttg ggaaccggag ctgaatgaag ccataccaaa cgacgagcgt
     6481 gacaccacga tgcctgtagc aatggcaaca acgttgcgca aactattaac tggcgaacta
     6541 cttactctag cttcccggca acaattaata gactggatgg aggcggataa agttgcagga
     6601 ccacttctgc gctcggccct tccggctggc tggtttattg ctgataaatc tggagccggt
     6661 gagcgtgggt ctcgcggtat cattgcagca ctggggccag atggtaagcc ctcccgtatc
     6721 gtagttatct acacgacggg gagtcaggca actatggatg aacgaaatag acagatcgct
     6781 gagataggtg cctcactgat taagcattgg taactgtcag accaagttta ctcatatata
     6841 ctttagattg atttaaaact tcatttttaa tttaaaagga tctaggtgaa gatccttttt
     6901 gataatctca tgaccaaaat cccttaacgt gagttttcgt tccactgagc gtcagacccc
     6961 gtagaaaaga tcaaaggatc ttcttgagat cctttttttc tgcgcgtaat ctgctgcttg
     7021 caaacaaaaa aaccaccgct accagcggtg gtttgtttgc cggatcaaga gctaccaact
     7081 ctttttccga aggtaactgg cttcagcaga gcgcagatac caaatactgt ccttctagtg
     7141 tagccgtagt taggccacca cttcaagaac tctgtagcac cgcctacata cctcgctctg
     7201 ctaatcctgt taccagtggc tgctgccagt ggcgataagt cgtgtcttac cgggttggac
     7261 tcaagacgat agttaccgga taaggcgcag cggtcgggct gaacgggggg ttcgtgcaca
     7321 cagcccagct tggagcgaac gacctacacc gaactgagat acctacagcg tgagctatga
     7381 gaaagcgcca cgcttcccga agggagaaag gcggacaggt atccggtaag cggcagggtc
     7441 ggaacaggag agcgcacgag ggagcttcca gggggaaacg cctggtatct ttatagtcct
     7501 gtcgggtttc gccacctctg acttgagcgt cgatttttgt gatgctcgtc aggggggcgg
     7561 agcctatgga aaaacgccag caacgcggcc tttttacggt tcctggcctt ttgctggcct
     7621 tttgctcaca tgt
//
