>Addgene plasmid #130899 | mDlx-SynTagMA_post-2A-mCerulean | addgene full sequence | sequence record 256580 | Addgene NGS Result
CCTGCAGGCAGCTGCGCGCTCGCTCGCTCACTGAGGCCGCCCGGGCGTCGGGCGACCTTTGGTCGCCCGG
CCTCAGTGAGCGAGCGAGCGCGCAGAGAGGGAGTGGCCAACTCCATCACTAGGGGTTCCTGCGGCCGCAC
GCGTTTAATTAAGAATTCTATACACTCACAGTGGTTTGGCATATATTTGGTGAAATTTTTTAAGGAAAAA
TTAGTGTTGGTTTCGATATATGGTAGCTTTTTCTCTAACATAATTTGAATAATTCAGCAAAGCCCTACTA
CCAGCTGTACTTCTGCAGCCTCTTCCATTCTTTCCAGCATTATAATTTTGGTTAATTTTCAATTTTAGGT
CCTACGTCTCTGCAATTTGTGTATGAATAACAGAATAATTTCCCTCTTTTGTTTCGCCTTTCCTGTTCCT
GAATCTAAATAAAGATGGCTTTTTAGTATTAAAAGTGGAAGAAAATTACAGGTAATTATCTTTGACGGTA
AAAACGCTGTAATCAGCGGGCTACATGAAAAATTACTCTAATTATGGCTGCATTTAAGAGAATGGAAAAA
AACCTTCTTGTGGATAAAAACCTTAAATTGTCCCCAATGTCTGCTTCAAATTGGATGGCACTGCAGCTGG
AGGCTTTGTTCAGAATTGATCCTGGGGAGCTACGAACCCAAAGTTTCACAGTAGGAAGCTTGATATCGAA
TTCCTGCAGCCCGGGCTGGGCATAAAAGTCAGGGCAGAGCCATCTATTGCTTACATTTGCTTCTAGCCTG
CAGGTCGAGGAGCGCAGCCTTCCAGAAGCAGAGCGCGGCGCCTTAAGCTGCAGAAGTTGGTCGTGAGGCA
CTGGGCAGGTAAGTATCAAGGTTACAAGACAGGTTTAAGGAGACCAATAGAAACTGGGCTTGTCGAGACA
GAGAAGACTCTTGCGTTTCTGATAGGCACCTATTGGTCTTACTGACATCCACTTTGCCTTTCTCTCCACA
GGTGTCCACTCCCAGTTCAATTACAGCTCTTAAGAAACTAGCATGCTCGAAGTCAAGGAAGCATCACCAA
CAAGCATCCAGATCAGCTGGGTGCTCCACTTGCGCCACGTTCGCTACTACCGCATCACCTACGGTGAAAC
TGGTGGCAATAGCCCTGTCCAGGAATTCACCGTGCCTGGCAGCAAGTCCACTGCTACCATCAGCGGCCTG
AAACCTGGTGTCGACTATACCATCACGGTGTACGCCGTCACGATCTTCAGCGCCTACCGCTCCGCCTGGC
CGCCGATCTCCATCAACTACCGCACCGGAACCGATTACAAGGATGACGACGATAAGGGTAGCGGCTCCAG
TAGATCTGACCAACTGACTGAAGAGCAGATCGCAGAATTTAAAGAGGCTTTCTCCCTATTTGACAAGGAC
GGGGATGGGACAATAACAACCAAGGAGCTGGGGACGGTGATGCGGTCTCTGGGGCAGAACCCCACAGAAG
CAGAGCTGCAGGACATGATCAATGAAGTAGATGCCGACGGTGACGGCACAATCGACTTCCCTGAGTTCCT
GACAATGATGGCAAGAAAAATGAAAGACACAGACAGTGAAGAAGAAATTAGAGAAGCGTTCCGTGTGTTT
GATAAGGATGGCAATGGCTACATCAGTGCAGCAGAGCTTCGCCACGTGATGACAAACCTTGGAGAGAAGT
TAACAGATGAAGAGGTTGATGAAATGATCAGGGAAGCAGACATCGATGGGGATGGTCAGGTAAACTACGA
AGAGTTTGTAGTGATGATGACAGCGAAGCTCGAGTGCGAGAAAATCTATGTGCGTGATGGAGTGCTGACG
GGTGATATTCATATGATCTTGTTGCTTGAAGGAAATGCCCATTACCGATGTGACTTCAGAACTACTTACA
AAGCTAAGGAGAAGGGTGTCAAGTTACCAGGCGTGCACTATGTGGACCACACCATTGAGATTTTAAGCCA
TGACAAAGATTACAACAAGGTTAAGATCTATGAGTATGCTGTTGCTCATTCTGGATTGCCTGACAATGCC
AGACGAGGCGGTACCGGCGGATCCATGGTGAGTGCGATTAAGCCAGACATGAAGATCAAACTGCGTATGG
AAGGCAACGTAAACGGGCACCACTTTGTGATCGACGGAGATGGTACAGGCAAGCCTTATGAGGGAAAACA
GACCATGGATCTTGAAGTCAAAGAGGGCGGACCTCTGCCTTTTGCCTTTGATATCCTGACCACTGCATTC
CATTACGGCAACAGGGTATTCGTGAAATATCCAGACAACATACAAGACTATTTTAAGCAGTCGTTTCCTA
AGGGGTATTCGTGGGAACGAAGCATGACTTTCGAAGACGGGGGCATTTGCTATGCCAGAAGCGACATAAC
AATGGAAGGGGACACTTTCTATAATAAAGTTCGATTTTATGGTACCAACTTTCCCGCCAATGGTCCAGTT
ATGCAGAAGAAGACGCTGAAATGGATGCCGAGCTGGACGCGTTCATCACGTCGTAAGTGGAATAAGACAG
GTCACGCAGTCAGAGCTATAGGTCGGCTGGAGCTCGGAGCTGGCGCTGGAGCGGGTGCAGGGGCTGGCTC
TAGATTCCAGTGCCGGATCTGCATGCGGAACTTCAGCGACCGGTCCAACCTGAGCAGGCACATCAGAACC
CACACCGGAGAAAAGCCCTTCGCCTGCGACATTTGCGGCCGGAAGTTCGCCATCAGCAGCAACCTGAACA
GCCACACCAAGATCCACACTGGCAGCCAGAAACCTTTCCAGTGCAGAATTTGTATGAGAAACTTTAGCAG
AAGCGACAACCTGGCCAGACACATCCGGACACATACTGGTGAAAAACCTTTTGCCTGTGATATCTGTGGC
AGAAAGTTTGCCACCTCCGGCAATCTGACCCGGCACACAAAGATTCACCTGCGGGGCAGCCAGCTATCGA
TTGTCGACGCTCCTGAACAACGTGAAGGTGCTTCTCAAGTTTCTGTTTCTGTTACTTTTGAAGATGTTGC
TGTTCTTTTTACTCGTGATGAATGGAAAAAACTTGATCTTTCTCAACGTTCTCTTTATCGTGAAGTTATG
CTTGAAAATTATTCTAATCTTGCTTCTATGGCTTACGTACCCGCGGCCGAGGGCAGAGGAAGTCTTCTAA
CATGCGGTGACGTGGAGGAGAATCCCGGCCCTGCACCGGGATCCGATATCCCCATGGTGAGCAAGGGCGA
GGAGCTGTTCACCGGGGTGGTGCCCATCCTGGTCGAGCTGGACGGCGACGTAAACGGCCACAAGTTCAGC
GTGTCCGGCGAGGGCGAGGGCGATGCCACCTACGGCAAGCTGACCCTGAAGTTCATCTGCACCACCGGCA
AGCTGCCCGTGCCCTGGCCCACCCTCGTGACCACCCTGACCTGGGGCGTGCAGTGCTTCGCCCGCTACCC
CGACCACATGAAGCAGCACGACTTCTTCAAGTCCGCCATGCCCGAAGGCTACGTCCAGGAGCGCACCATC
TTCTTCAAGGACGACGGCAACTACAAGACCCGCGCCGAGGTGAAGTTCGAGGGCGACACCCTGGTGAACC
GCATCGAGCTGAAGGGCATCGACTTCAAGGAGGACGGCAACATCCTGGGGCACAAGCTGGAGTACAACGC
CATCAGCGACAACGTCTATATCACCGCCGACAAGCAGAAGAACGGCATCAAGGCCAACTTCAAGATCCGC
CACAACATCGAGGACGGCAGCGTGCAGCTCGCCGACCACTACCAGCAGAACACCCCCATCGGCGACGGCC
CCGTGCTGCTGCCCGACAACCACTACCTGAGCACCCAGTCCAAGCTGAGCAAAGACCCCAACGAGAAGCG
CAATCACATGGTCCTGCTGGAGTTCGTGACCGCCGCCGGGATCACTCTCGGCATGGACGAGCTGTACAAG
TAAAGGCGCGCCACCCCTGCAGGGAATTCGATATCAAGCTTATCGATAATCAACCTCTGGATTACAAAAT
TTGTGAAAGATTGACTGGTATTCTTAACTATGTTGCTCCTTTTACGCTATGTGGATACGCTGCTTTAATG
CCTTTGTATCATGCTATTGCTTCCCGTATGGCTTTCATTTTCTCCTCCTTGTATAAATCCTGGTTGCTGT
CTCTTTATGAGGAGTTGTGGCCCGTTGTCAGGCAACGTGGCGTGGTGTGCACTGTGTTTGCTGACGCAAC
CCCCACTGGTTGGGGCATTGCCACCACCTGTCAGCTCCTTTCCGGGACTTTCGCTTTCCCCCTCCCTATT
GCCACGGCGGAACTCATCGCCGCCTGCCTTGCCCGCTGCTGGACAGGGGCTCGGCTGTTGGGCACTGACA
ATTCCGTGGTGTTGTCGGGGAAATCATCGTCCTTTCCTTGGCTGCTCGCCTATGTTGCCACCTGGATTCT
GCGCGGGACGTCCTTCTGCTACGTCCCTTCGGCCCTCAATCCAGCGGACCTTCCTTCCCGCGGCCTGCTG
CCGGCTCTGCGGCCTCTTCCGCGTCTTCGCCTTCGCCCTCAGACGAGTCGGATCTCCCTTTGGGCCGCCT
CCCCGCATCGATACCGAGCGCTGCTCGAGAGATCTGTGATAGCGGCCATCAAGCTGGCCGCGACTCTAGA
TCATAATCAGCCATACCACATTTGTAGAGGTTTTACTTGCTTTAAAAAACCTCCCACACCTCCCCCTGAA
CCTGAAACATAAAATGAATGCAATTGTTGTTGTTAACTTGTTTATTGCAGCTTATAATGGTTACAAATAA
AGCAATAGCATCACAAATTTCACAAATAAAGCATTTTTTTCACTGCATTCTAGTTGTGGTTTGTCCAAAC
TCATCAATGTATCAGCTTATCGATACCGCATGCACGTGCGGACCGAGCGGCCGCAGGAACCCCTAGTGAT
GGAGTTGGCCACTCCCTCTCTGCGCGCTCGCTCGCTCACTGAGGCCGGGCGACCAAAGGTCGCCCGACGC
CCGGGCTTTGCCCGGGCGGCCTCAGTGAGCGAGCGAGCGCGCAGCTGCCTGCAGGGGCGCCTGATGCGGT
ATTTTCTCCTTACGCATCTGTGCGGTATTTCACACCGCATA
[95 nt withheld, positions 5082-5176]
T
[46 nt withheld, positions 5178-5223]
C
[141 nt withheld, positions 5225-5365]
CCTTTGACGTTGGAGTCCACGTTCTTTAATAGTGGACTCTTGTTCCAAACTGGAACAACACTCAACTCTA
TCTCGGGCTATTCTTTTGATTTATAAGGGATTTTGCCGATTTCGGTCTATTGGTTAAAAAATGAGCTGAT
TTAACAAAAATTTAACGCGAATTTTAACAAAATATTAACGTTTACAATTTTATGGTGCACTCTCAGTACA
ATCTGCTCTGATGCCGCATAGTTAAGCCAGCCCCGACACCCGCCAACACCCGCTGACGCGCCCTGACGGG
CTTGTCTGCTCCCGGCATCCGCTTACAGACAAGCTGTGACCGTCTCCGGGAGCTGCATGTGTCAGAGGTT
TTCACCGTCATCACCGAAACGCGCGAGACGAAAGGGCCTCGTGATACGCCTATTTTTATAGGTTAATGTC
ATGATAATAATGGTTTCTTAGACGTCAGGTGGCACTTTTCGGGGAAATGTGCGCGGAACCCCTATTTGTT
TATTTTTCTAAATACATTCAAATATGTATCCGCTCATGAGACAATAACCCTGATAAATGCTTCAATAATA
TTGAAAAAGGAAGAGTATGAGTATTCAACATTTCCGTGTCGCCCTTATTCCCTTTTTTGCGGCATTTTGC
CTTCCTGTTTTTGCTCACCCAGAAACGCTGGTGAAAGTAAAAGATGCTGAAGATCAGTTGGGTGCACGAG
TGGGTTACATCGAACTGGATCTCAACAGCGGTAAGATCCTTGAGAGTTTTCGCCCCGAAGAACGTTTTCC
AATGATGAGCACTTTTAAAGTTCTGCTATGTGGCGCGGTATTATCCCGTATTGACGCCGGGCAAGAGCAA
CTCGGTCGCCGCATACACTATTCTCAGAATGACTTGGTTGAGTACTCACCAGTCACAGAAAAGCATCTTA
CGGATGGCATGACAGTAAGAGAATTATGCAGTGCTGCCATAACCATGAGTGATAACACTGCGGCCAACTT
ACTTCTGACAACGATCGGAGGACCGAAGGAGCTAACCGCTTTTTTGCACAACATGGGGGATCATGTAACT
CGCCTTGATCGTTGGGAACCGGAGCTGAATGAAGCCATACCAAACGACGAGCGTGACACCACGATGCCTG
TAGCAATGGCAACAACGTTGCGCAAACTATTAACTGGCGAACTACTTACTCTAGCTTCCCGGCAACAATT
AATAGACTGGATGGAGGCGGATAAAGTTGCAGGACCACTTCTGCGCTCGGCCCTTCCGGCTGGCTGGTTT
ATTGCTGATAAATCTGGAGCCGGTGAGCGTGGGTCTCGCGGTATCATTGCAGCACTGGGGCCAGATGGTA
AGCCCTCCCGTATCGTAGTTATCTACACGACGGGGAGTCAGGCAACTATGGATGAACGAAATAGACAGAT
CGCTGAGATAGGTGCCTCACTGATTAAGCATTGGTAACTGTCAGACCAAGTTTACTCATATATACTTTAG
ATTGATTTAAAACTTCATTTTTAATTTAAAAGGATCTAGGTGAAGATCCTTTTTGATAATCTCATGACCA
AAATCCCTTAACGTGAGTTTTCGTTCCACTGAGCGTCAGACCCCGTAGAAAAGATCAAAGGATCTTCTTG
AGATCCTTTTTTTCTGCGCGTAATCTGCTGCTTGCAAACAAAAAAACCACCGCTACCAGCGGTGGTTTGT
TTGCCGGATCAAGAGCTACCAACTCTTTTTCCGAAGGTAACTGGCTTCAGCAGAGCGCAGATACCAAATA
CTGTTCTTCTAGTGTAGCCGTAGTTAGGCCACCACTTCAAGAACTCTGTAGCACCGCCTACATACCTCGC
TCTGCTAATCCTGTTACCAGTGGCTGCTGCCAGTGGCGATAAGTCGTGTCTTACCGGGTTGGACTCAAGA
CGATAGTTACCGGATAAGGCGCAGCGGTCGGGCTGAACGGGGGGTTCGTGCACACAGCCCAGCTTGGAGC
GAACGACCTACACCGAACTGAGATACCTACAGCGTGAGCTATGAGAAAGCGCCACGCTTCCCGAAGGGAG
AAAGGCGGACAGGTATCCGGTAAGCGGCAGGGTCGGAACAGGAGAGCGCACGAGGGAGCTTCCAGGGGGA
AACGCCTGGTATCTTTATAGTCCTGTCGGGTTTCGCCACCTCTGACTTGAGCGTCGATTTTTGTGATGCT
CGTCAGGGGGGCGGAGCCTATGGAAAAACGCCAGCAACGCGGCCTTTTTACGGTTCCTGGCCTTTTGCTG
GCCTTTTGCTCACATGT
Features (pLannotate 1.2.2; 25 found; start..end, strand, type, name):
     12..39      +  repeat_region  AAV2 ITR (fragment): inverted terminal repeat of adeno-associated virus serotype 2 inverted
     68..95      +  repeat_region  AAV2 ITR (fragment): inverted terminal repeat of adeno-associated virus serotype 2 inverted
    686..715     -  misc_feature   MCS (fragment): pBluescript multiple cloning site
    849..981     +  intron         chimeric intron: chimera between introns from human β-globin and immunoglobulin heavy chain genes
   1026..1295    +  CDS            FINC_PLEWA (fragment): Experimental evidence at transcript level: Swiss-Prot protein existence level 2. Fibronectins bind cell surfaces and various compounds including collagen, fibrin, heparin, DNA, and actin. Fibronectins are involved in cell adhesion, cell motility, opsonization, wound healing, and maintenance of cell shape. May be involved in osteoblast compaction (By similarity). From Pleurodeles waltl (Iberian ribbed newt).
   1293..1317    +  CDS            3xFLAG (fragment): three tandem FLAG® epitope tags
   1336..1778    +  CDS            calmodulin (fragment): calcium-binding protein
   1788..2036    +  CDS            mEos4a (fragment): fixation-resistant green-to-red photoswitchable fluorescent protein (Paez-Segala et al., 2015) derived from mEos2
   2055..2483    +  CDS            mEos4a (fragment): mEos4a is a photoconvertible red fluorescent protein published in 2015, derived from Lobophyllia hemprichii. It has moderate acid sensitivity.
   2499..2549    +  CDS            calmodulin-binding peptide (fragment): calmodulin-binding peptide from avian smooth muscle myosin light chain kinase
   2595..2936    +  CDS            CCR5TC: zinc-finger domain from the CCR5-224 (+) zinc-finger nuclease that recognizes the left half-site target sequence in the human CCR5 gene (Perez et al., 2008; Gross et al., 2013)
   2988..3125    +  CDS            KRBOX4 (fragment): KRBX4_HUMAN - Also known as ZNF673. Experimental evidence at protein level: Swiss-Prot protein existence level 1. From Homo sapiens (Human).
   3204..3923    +  CDS            mCerulean: enhanced monomeric variant of CFP (Rizzo et al., 2004) mammalian codon-optimized
   3943..3968    +  misc_feature   MCS (fragment): pBluescript multiple cloning site
   3968..4556    +  misc_feature   WPRE: woodchuck hepatitis virus posttranscriptional regulatory element
   4619..4702    +  CDS            large T antigen (fragment): large T antigen from SV40 (simian virus 40)
   4725..4806    +  polyA_signal   SV40 poly(A) signal: SV40 polyadenylation signal
   4885..5025    +  repeat_region  AAV2 ITR: inverted terminal repeat of adeno-associated virus serotype 2 inverted
   5030..5081    -  misc_feature   bom (fragment): basis of mobility region from pBR322
   5100..5555    +  rep_origin     f1 ori (sequence partly withheld): f1 bacteriophage origin of replication; arrow indicates direction of (+) strand synthesis
   5556..5605    -  misc_feature   bom (fragment): basis of mobility region from pBR322
   5707..5742    -  CDS            rop (fragment): Rop protein, which maintains plasmids at low copy number; rop
   5837..5941    +  promoter       AmpR promoter: bla
   5942..6802    +  CDS            AmpR: β-lactamase; bla; confers resistance to ampicillin, carbenicillin, and related antibiotics
   6973..7561    +  rep_origin     ori: high-copy-number ColE1/pMB1/pBR322/pUC origin of replication
