[The description below was written by a language model from this plasmid's Addgene catalogue record, the feature table of its GenBank file and pLannotate feature annotations shown in this document.]
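Description:
mDlx-SynTagMA_post-2A-mCerulean is an AAV transfer plasmid (pAAV backbone, about 7.6 kb) for mammalian expression of a postsynaptically targeted activity tag in GABAergic neurons. It is propagated in bacteria through a high-copy ColE1/pUC-type origin with ampicillin selection (AmpR) and also carries an f1 origin. The expression cassette lies between AAV2 inverted terminal repeats, which allow it to be packaged into recombinant AAV. In the sequenced record the left ITR is detected only as fragments, and that record is 11 nt shorter than the depositor map. The GenBank header (locus length, definition and keywords) still describes the parental mDlx-GFP vector. The feature coordinates and source title, however, correspond to the SynTagMA construct.

Expression is driven by the mDlx enhancer, which directs activity to forebrain GABAergic interneurons, followed by a chimeric β-globin/immunoglobulin intron. The main open reading frame encodes a PSD95.FingR, a fibronectin-scaffold intrabody against the postsynaptic protein PSD95. It is fused through a FLAG epitope to a CaMPARI-type sensor built from calmodulin, a split mEos-derived green-to-red photoconvertible protein and a calmodulin-binding peptide, with several annotated point substitutions. Such sensors photoconvert only when calcium is elevated during illumination, leaving a lasting mark of activity. Downstream are a CCR5 left-handed zinc-finger domain and a KRAB-like repressor fragment. In FingR designs these elements usually provide transcriptional autoregulation of unbound protein, but no zinc-finger binding site is annotated in the record. A 2A peptide then separates mCerulean, so it is produced as a free cyan marker of expressing cells rather than as a true fusion. WPRE and an SV40 polyadenylation signal complete the transcript. The stated use is mapping synaptic activity in GABAergic neurons.
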