Addgene plasmid #130899: mDlx-SynTagMA_post-2A-mCerulean
Purpose: Synaptic Tag for Mapping Activity in GABAergic neurons
Depositing lab: Simon Wiegert. Depositing organization: Universitaetsklinikum Hamburg-Eppendorf. Publication: Freeze-frame imaging of synaptic activity using SynTagMA. Perez-Alvarez A, Fearey BC, O'Toole RJ, Yang W, Arganda-Carreras I, Lamothe-Molina PJ, Moeyaert B, Mohr MA, Panzera LC, Schulze C, Schreiter ER, Wiegert JS, Gee CE, Hoppa MB, Oertner TG. Nat Commun. 2020 May 18;11(1):2464. doi: 10.1038/s41467-020-16315-4. PubMed 32424147.
Backbone
  Vector backbone: pAAV
  Backbone size w/o insert (bp): 3868
  Total vector size (bp): 7633
  Vector type: Mammalian Expression, AAV
Growth in bacteria
  Bacterial resistance: Ampicillin, 100 μg/mL
  Growth temperature: 37°C
  Growth strain: NEB Stable
  Copy number: High Copy
Gene/Insert
  Gene/Insert name: SynTagMA
  Species: Synthetic
  Promoter: mDlx
  Tag / fusion protein: mCerulean (C terminal on backbone)
  Cloning method: Restriction Enzyme; 5′ cloning site blunt (unknown if destroyed); 3′ cloning site AscI (not destroyed)
  Sequencing primers: 5′ TATACACTCACAGTGGTTTGGC; 3′ TTACTTGTACAGCTCGTCCATG
Terms and licenses: Academic/Nonprofit Terms; Industry Terms: Not Available to Industry
How to cite: mDlx-SynTagMA_post-2A-mCerulean was a gift from Simon Wiegert (Addgene plasmid # 130899 ; http://n2t.net/addgene:130899 ; RRID:Addgene_130899)
